>Addgene plasmid #67625 | hBACCS2 | depositor full sequence | sequence record 117194 | hBACCS2 sequence 6150 bps
TAGTTATTAATAGTAATCAATTACGGGGTCATTAGTTCATAGCCCATATATGGAGTTCCGCGTTACATAA
CTTACGGTAAATGGCCCGCCTGGCTGACCGCCCAACGACCCCCGCCCATTGACGTCAATAATGACGTATG
TTCCCATAGTAACGCCAATAGGGACTTTCCATTGACGTCAATGGGTGGAGTATTTACGGTAAACTGCCCA
CTTGGCAGTACATCAAGTGTATCATATGCCAAGTACGCCCCCTATTGACGTCAATGACGGTAAATGGCCC
GCCTGGCATTATGCCCAGTACATGACCTTATGGGACTTTCCTACTTGGCAGTACATCTACGTATTAGTCA
TCGCTATTACCATGGTGATGCGGTTTTGGCAGTACATCAATGGGCGTGGATAGCGGTTTGACTCACGGGG
ATTTCCAAGTCTCCACCCCATTGACGTCAATGGGAGTTTGTTTTGGCACCAAAATCAACGGGACTTTCCA
AAATGTCGTAACAACTCCGCCCCATTGACGCAAATGGGCGGTAGGCGTGTACGGTGGGAGGTCTATATAA
GCAGAGCTGGTTTAGTGAACCGTCAGATCCGCTAGCCTCGAGGCCACCATGGGACCGGTCGGAGGAAGCG
GTGGATCTTTGGCTACTACACTTGAACGTATTGAGAAGAACTTTGTCATTACTGACCCAAGATTGCCAGA
TAATCCCATTATATTCGCGTCCGATAGTTTCTTGCAGTTGACAGAATATAGCCGTGAAGAAATTTTGGGA
AGAAACTGCAGGTTTCTACAAGGTCCTGAAACTGATCGCGCGACAGTGAGAAAAATTAGAGATGCCATAG
ATAACCAAACAGAGGTCACTGTTCAGCTGATTAATTATACAAAGAGTGGTAAAAAGTTCTGGAACCTCTT
TCACTTGCAGCCTATGCGAGATCAGAAGGGAGATGTCCAGTACTTTATTGGGGTTCAGTTGGATGGAACT
GAGCATGTCCGAGATGCTGCCGAGAGAGAGGGAGTCATGCTGATTAAGAAAACTGCAGAAAATCTTCAGA
AGTGGCTGCAGCTGACACATGAGGTGGAGGTGCAATATTACAACATCAAGAAGCAAAATGCTGAGAAGCA
GCTGCTGGTGGCCAAGGAGGGGGCTGAGAAGATAAAAAAGAAGAGAAACACACTCTTTGGCACCTTCCAC
GTGGCCCACAGCTCTTCCCTGGATGATGTAGATCATAAAATTCTAACAGCTAAGCAAGCACTGAGCGAGG
TGACAGCAGCATTGCGGGAGCGCCTGCACCGCTGGCAACAGATCGAGATCCTCTGTGGCTTCCAGATTGT
CAACAACCCTGGCATCCACGGAGGATCCGGAGGAAGTGGAGGAGGTATCCTGCAGTCTCGGGGTGGCAGT
GGTGGTTCAGGCGGTTCTGGATCTTTGGCTACTACACTTGAACGTATTGAGAAGAACTTTGTCATTACTG
ACCCAAGATTGCCAGATAATCCCATTATATTCGCGTCCGATAGTTTCTTGCAGTTGACAGAATATAGCCG
TGAAGAAATTTTGGGAAGAAACTGCAGGTTTCTACAAGGTCCTGAAACTGATCGCGCGACAGTGAGAAAA
ATTAGAGATGCCATAGATAACCAAACAGAGGTCACTGTTCAGCTGATTAATTATACAAAGAGTGGTAAAA
AGTTCTGGAACCTCTTTCACTTGCAGCCTATGCGAGATCAGAAGGGAGATGTCCAGTACTTTATTGGGGT
TCAGTTGGATGGAACTGAGCATGTCCGAGATGCTGCCGAGAGAGAGGGAGTCATGCTGATTAAGAAAACT
GCAGAAAATCTTCAGAAGTGGCTGCAGCTGACACATGAGGTGGAGGTGCAATATTACAACATCAAGAAGC
AAAATGCTGAGAAGCAGCTGCTGGTGGCCAAGGAGGGGGCTGAGAAGATAAAAAAGAAGAGAAACACACT
CTTTGGCACCTTCCACGTGGCCCACAGCTCTTCCCTGGATGATGTAGATCATAAAATTCTAACAGCTAAG
CAAGCACTGAGCGAGGTGACAGCAGCATTGCGGGAGCGCCTGCACCGCTGGCAACAGATCGAGATCCTCT
GTGGCTTCCAGATTGTCAACAACCCTGGCATCCACGGCGGCTCTGGAGGTAGCGGACTAGTTTGAGTCGA
CGGTACCGCGGGCCCGGGATCTAAGCTTATCGATAATCAACCTCTGGATTACAAAATTTGTGAAAGATTG
ACTGGTATTCTTAACTATGTTGCTCCTTTTACGCTATGTGGATACGCTGCTTTAATGCCTTTGTATCATG
CTATTGCTTCCCGTATGGCTTTCATTTTCTCCTCCTTGTATAAATCCTGGTTGCTGTCTCTTTATGAGGA
GTTGTGGCCCGTTGTCAGGCAACGTGGCGTGGTGTGCACTGTGTTTGCTGACGCAACCCCCACTGGTTGG
GGCATTGCCACCACCTGTCAGCTCCTTTCCGGGACTTTCGCTTTCCCCCTCCCTATTGCCACGGCGGAAC
TCATCGCCGCCTGCCTTGCCCGCTGCTGGACAGGGGCTCGGCTGTTGGGCACTGACAATTCCGTGGTGTT
GTCGGGGAAATCATCGTCCTTTCCTTGGCTGCTCGCCTGTGTTGCCACCTGGATTCTGCGCGGGACGTCC
TTCTGCTACGTCCCTTCGGCCCTCAATCCAGCGGACCTTCCTTCCCGCGGCCTGCTGCCGGCTCTGCGGC
CTCTTCCGCGTCTTCGCCTTCGCCCTCAGACGAGTCGGATCTCCCTTTGGGCCGCCTCCCCGCATCGATA
CCGTGGATCGATCCACCGGATCTAGATAACTGATCATAATCAGCCATACCACATTTGTAGAGGTTTTACT
TGCTTTAAAAAACCTCCCACACCTCCCCCTGAACCTGAAACATAAAATGAATGCAATTGTTGTTGTTAAC
TTGTTTATTGCAGCTTATAATGGTTACAAATAAAGCAATAGCATCACAAATTTCACAAATAAAGCATTTT
TTTCACTGCATTCTAGTTGTGGTTTGTCCAAACTCATCAATGTATCTTAACGCGTAAATTGTAAGCGTTA
ATATTTTGTTAAAATTCGCGTTAAATTTTTGTTAAATCAGCTCATTTTTTAACCAATAGGCCGAAATCGG
CAAAATCCCTTATAAATCAAAAGAATAGACCGAGATAGGGT
[37 nt withheld, positions 3192-3228]
AAAGAACGTGGACTCCAACGTCAAAGG
[49 nt withheld, positions 3256-3304]
T
[91 nt withheld, positions 3306-3396]
G
[124 nt withheld, positions 3398-3521]
CAGGTGGCACTTTTCGGGGAAATGTGCGCGGAACCCCTATTTGTTTATTTTTCTAAATACATTCAAATAT
GTATCCGCTCATGAGACAATAACCCTGATAAATGCTTCAATAATATTGAAAAAGGAAGAGTCCTGAGGCG
GAAAGAACCAGCTGTGGAATGTGTGTCAGTTAGGGTGTGGAAAGTCCCCAGGCTCCCCAGCAGGCAGAAG
TATGCAAAGCATGCATCTCAATTAGTCAGCAACCAGGTGTGGAAAGTCCCCAGGCTCCCCAGCAGGCAGA
AGTATGCAAAGCATGCATCTCAATTAGTCAGCAACCATAGTCCCGCCCCTAACTCCGCCCATCCCGCCCC
TAACTCCGCCCAGTTCCGCCCATTCTCCGCCCCATGGCTGACTAATTTTTTTTATTTATGCAGAGGCCGA
GGCCGCCTCGGCCTCTGAGCTATTCCAGAAGTAGTGAGGAGGCTTTTTTGGAGGCCTAGGCTTTTGCAAA
GATCGATCAAGAGACAGGATGAGGATCGTTTCGCATGATTGAACAAGATGGATTGCACGCAGGTTCTCCG
GCCGCTTGGGTGGAGAGGCTATTCGGCTATGACTGGGCACAACAGACAATCGGCTGCTCTGATGCCGCCG
TGTTCCGGCTGTCAGCGCAGGGGCGCCCGGTTCTTTTTGTCAAGACCGACCTGTCCGGTGCCCTGAATGA
ACTGCAAGACGAGGCAGCGCGGCTATCGTGGCTGGCCACGACGGGCGTTCCTTGCGCAGCTGTGCTCGAC
GTTGTCACTGAAGCGGGAAGGGACTGGCTGCTATTGGGCGAAGTGCCGGGGCAGGATCTCCTGTCATCTC
ACCTTGCTCCTGCCGAGAAAGTATCCATCATGGCTGATGCAATGCGGCGGCTGCATACGCTTGATCCGGC
TACCTGCCCATTCGACCACCAAGCGAAACATCGCATCGAGCGAGCACGTACTCGGATGGAAGCCGGTCTT
GTCGATCAGGATGATCTGGACGAAGAGCATCAGGGGCTCGCGCCAGCCGAACTGTTCGCCAGGCTCAAGG
CGAGCATGCCCGACGGCGAGGATCTCGTCGTGACCCATGGCGATGCCTGCTTGCCGAATATCATGGTGGA
AAATGGCCGCTTTTCTGGATTCATCGACTGTGGCCGGCTGGGTGTGGCGGACCGCTATCAGGACATAGCG
TTGGCTACCCGTGATATTGCTGAAGAGCTTGGCGGCGAATGGGCTGACCGCTTCCTCGTGCTTTACGGTA
TCGCCGCTCCCGATTCGCAGCGCATCGCCTTCTATCGCCTTCTTGACGAGTTCTTCTGAGCGGGACTCTG
GGGTTCGAAATGACCGACCAAGCGACGCCCAACCTGCCATCACGAGATTTCGATTCCACCGCCGCCTTCT
ATGAAAGGTTGGGCTTCGGAATCGTTTTCCGGGACGCCGGCTGGATGATCCTCCAGCGCGGGGATCTCAT
GCTGGAGTTCTTCGCCCACCCTAGGGGGAGGCTAACTGAAACACGGAAGGAGACAATACCGGAAGGAACC
CGCGCTATGACGGCAATAAAAAGACAGAATAAAACGCACGGTGTTGGGTCGTTTGTTCATAAACGCGGGG
TTCGGTCCCAGGGCTGGCACTCTGTCGATACCCCACCGAGACCCCATTGGGGCCAATACGCCCGCGTTTC
TTCCTTTTCCCCACCCCACCCCCCAAGTTCGGGTGAAGGCCCAGGGCTCGCAGCCAACGTCGGGGCGGCA
GGCCCTGCCATAGCCTCAGGTTACTCATATATACTTTAGATTGATTTAAAACTTCATTTTTAATTTAAAA
GGATCTAGGTGAAGATCCTTTTTGATAATCTCATGACCAAAATCCCTTAACGTGAGTTTTCGTTCCACTG
AGCGTCAGACCCCGTAGAAAAGATCAAAGGATCTTCTTGAGATCCTTTTTTTCTGCGCGTAATCTGCTGC
TTGCAAACAAAAAAACCACCGCTACCAGCGGTGGTTTGTTTGCCGGATCAAGAGCTACCAACTCTTTTTC
CGAAGGTAACTGGCTTCAGCAGAGCGCAGATACCAAATACTGTCCTTCTAGTGTAGCCGTAGTTAGGCCA
CCACTTCAAGAACTCTGTAGCACCGCCTACATACCTCGCTCTGCTAATCCTGTTACCAGTGGCTGCTGCC
AGTGGCGATAAGTCGTGTCTTACCGGGTTGGACTCAAGACGATAGTTACCGGATAAGGCGCAGCGGTCGG
GCTGAACGGGGGGTTCGTGCACACAGCCCAGCTTGGAGCGAACGACCTACACCGAACTGAGATACCTACA
GCGTGAGCTATGAGAAAGCGCCACGCTTCCCGAAGGGAGAAAGGCGGACAGGTATCCGGTAAGCGGCAGG
GTCGGAACAGGAGAGCGCACGAGGGAGCTTCCAGGGGGAAACGCCTGGTATCTTTATAGTCCTGTCGGGT
TTCGCCACCTCTGACTTGAGCGTCGATTTTTGTGATGCTCGTCAGGGGGGCGGAGCCTATGGAAAAACGC
CAGCAACGCGGCCTTTTTACGGTTCCTGGCCTTTTGCTGGCCTTTTGCTCACATGTTCTTTCCTGCGTTA
TCCCCTGATTCTGTGGATAACCGTATTACCGCCATGCAT
Features (pLannotate 1.2.2; 18 found; start..end, strand, type, name):
     61..364     +  enhancer       CMV enhancer: human cytomegalovirus immediate early enhancer
    365..568     +  promoter       CMV promoter: human cytomegalovirus (CMV) immediate early promoter
    660..977     +  CDS            miniSOG: miniSOG is a basic (constitutively fluorescent) cyan fluorescent protein published in 2011, derived from Arabidopsis thaliana. It requires the cofactor flavin for fluorescence.
    981..1349    +  CDS            STIM1 (fragment): STIM1_HUMAN - Also known as GOK From Homo sapiens (Human).
   1446..1763    +  CDS            miniSOG: miniSOG is a basic (constitutively fluorescent) cyan fluorescent protein published in 2011, derived from Arabidopsis thaliana. It requires the cofactor flavin for fluorescence.
   1767..2135    +  CDS            STIM1 (fragment): STIM1_HUMAN - Also known as GOK From Homo sapiens (Human).
   2165..2191    +  misc_feature   MCS (fragment): multiple cloning site
   2205..2793    +  misc_feature   WPRE: woodchuck hepatitis virus posttranscriptional regulatory element
   2831..2915    +  CDS            large T antigen (fragment): large T antigen from SV40 (simian virus 40)
   2938..3059    +  polyA_signal   SV40 poly(A) signal: SV40 polyadenylation signal
   3093..3521    -  rep_origin     f1 ori (sequence partly withheld): f1 bacteriophage origin of replication; arrow indicates direction of (+) strand synthesis
   3548..3652    +  promoter       AmpR promoter: bla
   3654..4011    +  promoter       SV40 promoter: SV40 enhancer and early promoter
   4046..4840    +  CDS            NeoR/KanR: aminoglycoside phosphotransferase from Tn5; aph(3')-II (or nptII); confers resistance to neomycin, kanamycin, and G418 (Geneticin®)
   4861..5013    +  CDS            ble (fragment): BLE_KLEPN - Experimental evidence at protein level: Swiss-Prot protein existence level 1. Binding protein with a strong affinity to the bleomycin family of antibiotics. Binds to CL990; an antimitotic-antibiotic compound. From Klebsiella pneumoniae.
   5072..5119    +  polyA_signal   HSV TK poly(A) signal: herpes simplex virus thymidine kinase polyadenylation signal (Cole and Stacy, 1985)
   5210..5226    -  polyA_signal   bGH poly(A) signal (fragment): bovine growth hormone polyadenylation signal
   5448..6036    +  rep_origin     ori: high-copy-number ColE1/pMB1/pBR322/pUC origin of replication
