[The description below was written by a language model from this plasmid's Addgene catalogue record and pLannotate feature annotations shown in this document.]
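Description:
hBACCS2 is a 6,150 bp mammalian expression plasmid encoding a human blue light-activated Ca2+ channel switch. It is built on pWPRE/C1, a derivative of pEGFP-C1 in which EGFP was removed and a woodchuck hepatitis virus posttranscriptional regulatory element (WPRE) was inserted. It replicates in bacteria from a high-copy ColE1/pUC-type origin and also carries an f1 origin. A single Tn5 NeoR/KanR gene provides both selections. In E. coli it is expressed from a bacterial bla promoter and confers kanamycin resistance. In mammalian cells it is expressed from the SV40 early promoter with an HSV TK polyadenylation signal and allows G418 selection.

The 1,569 bp insert sits between XhoI and SalI sites, downstream of the CMV immediate early enhancer and promoter. The WPRE, which generally boosts transcript stability and expression, follows the insert, and the SV40 poly(A) signal comes after that. The feature table shows the coding region as a tandem repeat of two apparently identical units. Each unit consists of a roughly 320 bp segment followed by a fragment of human STIM1, the endoplasmic reticulum protein that activates store-operated Ca2+ channels. The automated annotation labels the first segment of each unit as miniSOG, an Arabidopsis-derived flavin-binding LOV protein. Since the catalogue lists oat (Avena sativa) as the second source species, these segments are more likely a homologous oat LOV-type photosensory domain that the annotation tool matched by similarity. The record does not name the domain explicitly.

The layout suggests a dimeric light-sensor–STIM1 fragment fusion in which blue light controls the activity of the STIM1 portion. The stated use is optical generation of intracellular Ca2+ signals in transfected mammalian cells. No fluorescent reporter or epitope tag is annotated.
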