Addgene plasmid #67625: hBACCS2
Purpose: Mammalian expression of hBACCS2, a human blue light-activated Ca2+ channel switch
Depositing lab: Takao Nakata. Depositing organization: Institute of Science Tokyo. Publication: Light generation of intracellular Ca(2+) signals by a genetically encoded protein BACCS. Ishii T, Sato K, Kakumoto T, Miura S, Touhara K, Takeuchi S, Nakata T. Nat Commun. 2015 Aug 18;6:8021. doi: 10.1038/ncomms9021. PubMed 26282514.
Backbone
  Vector backbone: pWPRE/C1 (modified pEGFP-C1)
  Backbone manufacturer: Modified from Clontech
  Backbone size w/o insert (bp): 4581
  Total vector size (bp): 6150
  Modifications to backbone: The woodchuck hepatitis virus posttranscriptional regulatory element (WPRE) was inserted into the BamHI site of pEGFP-C1, and EGFP was removed.
  Vector type: Mammalian Expression
  Selectable markers: Neomycin (select with G418)
Growth in bacteria
  Bacterial resistance: Kanamycin, 50 μg/mL
  Growth temperature: 37°C
  Growth strain: DH5alpha
  Copy number: High Copy
Gene/Insert
  Gene/Insert name: hBACCS2
  Species: H. sapiens (human); Avena sativa (oat)
  Insert size (bp): 1569
  Promoter: CMV
  Cloning method: Restriction Enzyme; 5′ cloning site XhoI (not destroyed); 3′ cloning site SalI (not destroyed)
  Sequencing primers: 5′ CMV Forward; 3′ WPRE-R
Terms and licenses: Academic/Nonprofit Terms; Industry Terms: Not Available to Industry
How to cite: hBACCS2 was a gift from Takao Nakata (Addgene plasmid # 67625 ; http://n2t.net/addgene:67625 ; RRID:Addgene_67625)
