>Addgene plasmid #67625 | hBACCS2 | addgene partial sequence | sequence record 119358 | CMV-F 5'-CGCAAATGGGCGGTAGGCGTG-3'
GCAGAGCTGGTTTAGTGAACCGTCAGATCCGCTAGCCTCGAGGCCACCATGGGACCGGTCGGAGGAAGCG
GTGGATCTTTGGCTACTACACTTGAACGTATTGAGAAGAACTTTGTCATTACTGACCCAAGATTGCCAGA
TAATCCCATTATATTCGCGTCCGATAGTTTCTTGCAGTTGACAGAATATAGCCGTGAAGAAATTTTGGGA
AGAAACTGCAGGTTTCTACAAGGTCCTGAAACTGATCGCGCGACAGTGAGAAAAATTAGAGATGCCATAG
ATAACCAAACAGAGGTCACTGTTCAGCTGATTAATTATACAAAGAGTGGTAAAAAGTTCTGGAACCTCTT
TCACTTGCAGCCTATGCGAGATCAGAAGGGAGATGTCCAGTACTTTATTGGGGTTCAGTTGGATGGAACT
GAGCATGTCCGAGATGCTGCCGAGAGAGAGGGAGTCATGCTGATTAAGAAAACTGCAGAAAATCTTCAGA
AGTGGCTGCAGCTGACACATGAGGTGGAGGTGCAATATTACAACATCAAGAAGCAAAATGCTGAGAAGCA
GCTGCTGGTGGCCAAGGAGGGGGCTGAGAAGATAAAAAAGAAGAGAAACACACTCTTTGGCACCTTCCAC
GTGGCCCACAGCTCTTCCCTGGATGATGTAGATCATAAAATTCTAACAGCTAAGCAAGCACTGAGCGAGG
TGACAGCAGCATTGCGGGAGCGCCTGCACCGCTGGCAACAGATCGAGATCCTCTGTGGCTTCCAGATTGT
CAACAACCCTGGCATCCACGGAGGATCCGGAGGAAGTGGAGGAGGTATCCTGCAGTCTCGGGGTGGCAGT
GGTGGTTCAGGCGGTTCTGGATCTTTGGCTACTACACTTGAACGTATTGAGAAGAACTTTGTCATTACTG
ACCCAAGATTGCCAGATAATCCCATTATATTCGCGTCCGATAGTTTCTTGCAGTTGACAGAATATAGCCG
TGAAGAAATTTTGGGAAGAAACTGCAGGTTTCTACAAGGTCCTGAAACTGATCGCGCGACAGTGAGAAAA
ATTAGAGATGCCATA
