>Addgene plasmid #67625 | hBACCS2 | addgene partial sequence | sequence record 119359 | WPRE-R 5'-CATAGCGTAAAAGGAGCAACA-3'
TTTTGTAATCCAGAGGTTGATTATCGATAAGCTTAGATCCCGGGCCCGCGGTACCGTCGACTCAAACTAG
TCCGCTACCTCCAGAGCCGCCGTGGATGCCAGGGTTGTTGACAATCTGGAAGCCACAGAGGATCTCGATC
TGTTGCCAGCGGTGCAGGCGCTCCCGCAATGCTGCTGTCACCTCGCTCAGTGCTTGCTTAGCTGTTAGAA
TTTTATGATCTACATCATCCAGGGAAGAGCTGTGGGCCACGTGGAAGGTGCCAAAGAGTGTGTTTCTCTT
CTTTTTTATCTTCTCAGCCCCCTCCTTGGCCACCAGCAGCTGCTTCTCAGCATTTTGCTTCTTGATGTTG
TAATATTGCACCTCCACCTCATGTGTCAGCTGCAGCCACTTCTGAAGATTTTCTGCAGTTTTCTTAATCA
GCATGACTCCCTCTCTCTCGGCAGCATCTCGGACATGCTCAGTTCCATCCAACTGAACCCCAATAAAGTA
CTGGACATCTCCCTTCTGATCTCGCATAGGCTGCAAGTGAAAGAGGTTCCAGAACTTTTTACCACTCTTT
GTATAATTAATCAGCTGAACAGTGACCTCTGTTTGGTTATCTATGGCATCTCTAATTTTTCTCACTGTCG
CGCGATCAGTTTCAGGACCTTGTAGAAACCTGCAGTTTCTTCCCAAAATTTCTTCACGGCTATATTCTGT
CAACTGCAAGAAACTATCGGACGCGAATATAATGGGATTATCTGGCAATCTTGGGTCAGTAATGACAAAG
TTCTTCTCAATACGTTCAAGTGTAGTAGCCAAAGATCCAGAACCGCCTGAACCACCACTGCCACCCCGAG
ACTGCAGGATACCTCCTCCACTTCCTCCGGATCCTCCGTGGATGCCAGGGTTGTTGACAATCTGGAAGCC
ACAGAGGATCTCGATCTGTTGCCAGCGGTGCAGGCGCTCCCGCAATGCTGCTGTCACCTCGCTCAGTGCT
TGCTTAGCTGTTAGAATTT
